LOCUS       Exported 3351 bp ds-DNA circular SYN 13-MAY-2021
DEFINITION  Gateway Donor vector containing CBX1 , part of the Target
            Accelerator Plasmid Collection..
ACCESSION   .
VERSION     .
KEYWORDS    pDONR223_CBX1_WT
SOURCE      synthetic DNA construct
  ORGANISM  synthetic DNA construct
REFERENCE   1 (bases 1 to 3351)
  AUTHORS   Kim E, Ilic N, Shrestha Y, Zou L, Kamburov A, Zhu C, Yang X, Lubonja
            R, Tran N, Nguyen C, Lawrence MS, Piccioni F, Bagul M, Doench JG,
            Chouinard CR, Wu X, Hogstrom L, Natoli T, Tamayo P, Horn H, Corsello
            SM, Lage K, Root DE, Subramanian A, Golub TR, Getz G, Boehm JS, Hahn
            WC
  TITLE     Systematic Functional Interrogation of Rare Cancer Variants
            Identifies Oncogenic Alleles.
  JOURNAL   Cancer Discov. 2016 Jul;6(7):714-26. doi:
            10.1158/2159-8290.CD-16-0160. Epub 2016 May 4.
  PUBMED    27147599
REFERENCE   2 (bases 1 to 3351)
  AUTHORS   .
  TITLE     Direct Submission
  JOURNAL   Exported May 13, 2021 from SnapGene Server 1.1.58
            http://www.snapgene.com
FEATURES             Location/Qualifiers
     source          1..3351
                     /organism="synthetic DNA construct"
                     /mol_type="other DNA"
     primer_bind     92..109
                     /label=L4440
                     /note="L4440 vector, forward primer"
     terminator      268..295
                     /label=rrnB T2 terminator
                     /note="transcription terminator T2 from the E. coli rrnB
                     gene"
     terminator      387..473
                     /gene="Escherichia coli rrnB"
                     /label=rrnB T1 terminator
                     /note="transcription terminator T1 from the E. coli rrnB
                     gene"
     primer_bind     522..544
                     /label=M13/pUC Forward
                     /note="In lacZ gene"
     primer_bind     536..553
                     /label=M13 Forward
                     /note="In lacZ gene. Also called M13-F20 or M13 (-21)
                     Forward"
     primer_bind     537..553
                     /label=M13 fwd
                     /note="common sequencing primer, one of multiple similar
                     variants"
     protein_bind    569..668
                     /gene="mutant version of attL"
                     /label=attL1
                     /bound_moiety="LR Clonase(TM)"
                     /note="recombination site for the Gateway(R) LR reaction"
     protein_bind    complement(1230..1329)
                     /gene="mutant version of attL"
                     /label=attL2
                     /bound_moiety="LR Clonase(TM)"
                     /note="recombination site for the Gateway(R) LR reaction"
     primer_bind     complement(1346..1365)
                     /label=T7
                     /note="T7 promoter, forward primer"
     promoter        complement(1347..1365)
                     /label=T7 promoter
                     /note="promoter for bacteriophage T7 RNA polymerase"
     primer_bind     complement(1370..1386)
                     /label=M13 rev
                     /note="common sequencing primer, one of multiple similar
                     variants"
     primer_bind     complement(1370..1386)
                     /label=M13 Reverse
                     /note="In lacZ gene. Also called M13-rev"
     CDS             1817..2608
                     /codon_start=1
                     /gene="aadA"
                     /product="aminoglycoside adenylyltransferase (Murphy,
                     1985)"
                     /label=SmR
                     /note="confers resistance to spectinomycin and
                     streptomycin"
                     /translation="MREAVIAEVSTQLSEVVGVIERHLEPTLLAVHLYGSAVDGGLKPH
                     SDIDLLVTVTVRLDETTRRALINDLLETSASPGESEILRAVEVTIVVHDDIIPWRYPAK
                     RELQFGEWQRNDILAGIFEPATIDIDLAILLTKAREHSVALVGPAAEELFDPVPEQDLF
                     EALNETLTLWNSPPDWAGDERNVVLTLSRIWYSAVTGKIAPKDVAADWAMERLPAQYQP
                     VILEARQAYLGQEEDRLASRADQLEEFVHYVKGEITKVVGK"
     rep_origin      2701..3289
                     /direction=RIGHT
                     /label=ori
                     /note="high-copy-number ColE1/pMB1/pBR322/pUC origin of
                     replication"
     primer_bind     3190..3209
                     /label=pBR322ori-F
                     /note="pBR322 origin, forward primer"
ORIGIN
        1 ctttcctgcg ttatcccctg attctgtgga taaccgtatt accgcctttg agtgagctga
       61 taccgctcgc cgcagccgaa cgaccgagcg cagcgagtca gtgagcgagg aagcggaaga
      121 gcgcccaata cgcaaaccgc ctctccccgc gcgttggccg attcattaat gcagctggca
      181 cgacaggttt cccgactgga aagcgggcag tgagcgcaac gcaattaata cgcgtaccgc
      241 tagccaggaa gagtttgtag aaacgcaaaa aggccatccg tcaggatggc cttctgctta
      301 gtttgatgcc tggcagttta tggcgggcgt cctgcccgcc accctccggg ccgttgcttc
      361 acaacgttca aatccgctcc cggcggattt gtcctactca ggagagcgtt caccgacaaa
      421 caacagataa aacgaaaggc ccagtcttcc gactgagcct ttcgttttat ttgatgcctg
      481 gcagttccct actctcgcgt taacgctagc atggatgttt tcccagtcac gacgttgtaa
      541 aacgacggcc agtcttaagc tcgggcccca aataatgatt ttattttgac tgatagtgac
      601 ctgttcgttg caacaaattg atgagcaatg cttttttata atgccaactt tgtacaaaaa
      661 agttggcacc atggggaaaa aacaaaacaa gaagaaagtg gaggaggtgc tagaagagga
      721 ggaagaggaa tatgtggtgg aaaaagttct cgaccgtcga gtggtaaagg gcaaagtgga
      781 gtacctccta aagtggaagg gattctcaga tgaggacaac acatgggagc cagaagagaa
      841 cctggattgc cccgacctca ttgctgagtt tctgcagtca cagaaaacag cacatgagac
      901 agataaatca gagggaggca agcgcaaagc tgattctgat tctgaagata agggagagga
      961 gagcaaacca aagaagaaga aagaagagtc agaaaagcca cgaggctttg ctcgaggttt
     1021 ggagccggag cggattattg gagctacaga ctccagtgga gagctcatgt tcctgatgaa
     1081 atggaaaaac tctgatgagg ctgacctggt ccctgccaag gaagccaatg tcaagtgccc
     1141 acaggttgtc atatccttct atgaggaaag gctgacgtgg cattcctacc cctcggagga
     1201 tgatgacaaa aaagatgaca agaactaatt gccaactttc ttgtacaaag ttggcattat
     1261 aagaaagcat tgcttatcaa tttgttgcaa cgaacaggtc actatcagtc aaaataaaat
     1321 cattatttgc catccagctg atatccccta tagtgagtcg tattacatgg tcatagctgt
     1381 ttcctggcag ctctggcccg tgtctcaaaa tctctgatgt tacattgcac aagataaaaa
     1441 tatatcatca tgcctcctct agaccagcca ggacagaaat gcctcgactt cgctgctacc
     1501 caaggttgcc gggtgacgca caccgtggaa acggatgaag gcacgaaccc agtggacata
     1561 agcctgttcg gttcgtaagc tgtaatgcaa gtagcgtatg cgctcacgca actggtccag
     1621 aaccttgacc gaacgcagcg gtggtaacgg cgcagtggcg gttttcatgg cttgttatga
     1681 ctgttttttt ggggtacagt ctatgcctcg ggcatccaag cagcaagcgc gttacgccgt
     1741 gggtcgatgt ttgatgttat ggagcagcaa cgatgttacg cagcagggca gtcgccctaa
     1801 aacaaagtta aacattatga gggaagcggt gatcgccgaa gtatcgactc aactatcaga
     1861 ggtagttggc gtcatcgagc gccatctcga accgacgttg ctggccgtac atttgtacgg
     1921 ctccgcagtg gatggcggcc tgaagccaca cagtgatatt gatttgctgg ttacggtgac
     1981 cgtaaggctt gatgaaacaa cgcggcgagc tttgatcaac gaccttttgg aaacttcggc
     2041 ttcccctgga gagagcgaga ttctccgcgc tgtagaagtc accattgttg tgcacgacga
     2101 catcattccg tggcgttatc cagctaagcg cgaactgcaa tttggagaat ggcagcgcaa
     2161 tgacattctt gcaggtatct tcgagccagc cacgatcgac attgatctgg ctatcttgct
     2221 gacaaaagca agagaacata gcgttgcctt ggtaggtcca gcggcggagg aactctttga
     2281 tccggttcct gaacaggatc tatttgaggc gctaaatgaa accttaacgc tatggaactc
     2341 gccgcccgac tgggctggcg atgagcgaaa tgtagtgctt acgttgtccc gcatttggta
     2401 cagcgcagta accggcaaaa tcgcgccgaa ggatgtcgct gccgactggg caatggagcg
     2461 cctgccggcc cagtatcagc ccgtcatact tgaagctaga caggcttatc ttggacaaga
     2521 agaagatcgc ttggcctcgc gcgcagatca gttggaagaa tttgtccact acgtgaaagg
     2581 cgagatcacc aaggtagtcg gcaaataacc ctcgagccac ccatgaccaa aatcccttaa
     2641 cgtgagttac gcgtcgttcc actgagcgtc agaccccgta gaaaagatca aaggatcttc
     2701 ttgagatcct ttttttctgc gcgtaatctg ctgcttgcaa acaaaaaaac caccgctacc
     2761 agcggtggtt tgtttgccgg atcaagagct accaactctt tttccgaagg taactggctt
     2821 cagcagagcg cagataccaa atactgttct tctagtgtag ccgtagttag gccaccactt
     2881 caagaactct gtagcaccgc ctacatacct cgctctgcta atcctgttac cagtggctgc
     2941 tgccagtggc gataagtcgt gtcttaccgg gttggactca agacgatagt taccggataa
     3001 ggcgcagcgg tcgggctgaa cggggggttc gtgcacacag cccagcttgg agcgaacgac
     3061 ctacaccgaa ctgagatacc tacagcgtga gctatgagaa agcgccacgc ttcccgaagg
     3121 gagaaaggcg gacaggtatc cggtaagcgg cagggtcgga acaggagagc gcacgaggga
     3181 gcttccaggg ggaaacgcct ggtatcttta tagtcctgtc gggtttcgcc acctctgact
     3241 tgagcgtcga tttttgtgat gctcgtcagg ggggcggagc ctatggaaaa acgccagcaa
     3301 cgcggccttt ttacggttcc tggccttttg ctggcctttt gctcacatgt t
//
