[The description below was written by a language model from this plasmid's Addgene catalogue record and the feature table of its GenBank file.]
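Description:
pDONR223_CBX1_WT is a Gateway entry clone built on the Invitrogen pDONR223 backbone, carrying the wild-type human CBX1 open reading frame (also known as HP1-beta, a chromobox/heterochromatin protein). The plasmid is 3351 bp in total. It is maintained in E. coli through a high-copy ColE1/pUC-type origin of replication and is selected with spectinomycin, resistance being provided by the aadA aminoglycoside adenylyltransferase gene, which also confers streptomycin resistance.

The feature table does not annotate the CBX1 coding sequence itself, but the insert lies in the interval between the attL1 and attL2 recombination sites. These sites allow the ORF to be moved by an LR Clonase reaction into any compatible attR-containing destination vector. The record lists no promoter for the insert, so this plasmid is a shuttle and archival clone rather than an expression construct. Expression depends on the promoter and tags supplied by the chosen destination vector. The clone is in the "closed" configuration, meaning a stop codon immediately follows the ORF, so it suits native or N-terminally tagged expression but not C-terminal fusions. The rrnB T1 and T2 terminators sit upstream of attL1 and insulate the cassette from read-through transcription. A T7 promoter lies just outside attL2 in reverse orientation, pointing back toward the insert. M13 forward and reverse primer sites flank the att sites for sequence verification.

The construct belongs to the Target Accelerator Plasmid Collection, a set of wild-type and variant ORF clones used for systematic functional testing of cancer-associated alleles. In that context it serves as the wild-type CBX1 reference clone.
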