Addgene plasmid #82102: pDONR223_CBX1_WT
Purpose: Gateway Donor vector containing CBX1 , part of the Target Accelerator Plasmid Collection.
Depositing lab: Jesse Boehm & William Hahn & David Root. Depositing organization: Broad Institute. Publication: Systematic Functional Interrogation of Rare Cancer Variants Identifies Oncogenic Alleles. Kim E, Ilic N, Shrestha Y, Zou L, Kamburov A, Zhu C, Yang X, Lubonja R, Tran N, Nguyen C, Lawrence MS, Piccioni F, Bagul M, Doench JG, Chouinard CR, Wu X, Hogstrom L, Natoli T, Tamayo P, Horn H, Corsello SM, Lage K, Root DE, Subramanian A, Golub TR, Getz G, Boehm JS, Hahn WC. Cancer Discov. 2016 Jul;6(7):714-26. doi: 10.1158/2159-8290.CD-16-0160. Epub 2016 May 4. PubMed 27147599.
Backbone
  Vector backbone: pDONR223
  Backbone manufacturer: Invitrogen
  Backbone size w/o insert (bp): 2790
  Vector type: Gateway Entry vector
Growth in bacteria
  Bacterial resistance: Spectinomycin, 50 μg/mL
  Growth temperature: 37°C
  Growth strain: DH5alpha
  Copy number: High Copy
Gene/Insert
  Gene/Insert name: CBX1 (alt name: NM_001127228.1)
  Species: H. sapiens (human)
  Mutation: WT
  Entrez Gene: CBX1 (a.k.a. CBX, HP1-BETA, HP1Hs-beta, HP1Hsbeta, Hp1beta, M31, MOD1, p25beta)
  Promoter: None
  Cloning method: Gateway Cloning
  Sequencing primers: 5′ M13pUC-fwd; 3′ M13-Rev
Terms and licenses: Academic/Nonprofit Terms; Industry Terms: Not Available to Industry
Depositor comments: Closed state: stop codon immediately follows insert Supporting reference: Systematic morphological profiling of human gene and allele function via Cell Painting. Rohban MH, et al. Elife. 2017, Mar 18;6. pii: e24060. PubMed PMID 28315521
How to cite: pDONR223_CBX1_WT was a gift from Jesse Boehm & William Hahn & David Root (Addgene plasmid # 82102 ; http://n2t.net/addgene:82102 ; RRID:Addgene_82102)
