>Addgene plasmid #82102 | pDONR223_CBX1_WT | depositor partial sequence | sequence record 155473 | Insert sequence
ATGGGGAAAAAACAAAACAAGAAGAAAGTGGAGGAGGTGCTAGAAGAGGAGGAAGAGGAATATGTGGTGG
AAAAAGTTCTCGACCGTCGAGTGGTAAAGGGCAAAGTGGAGTACCTCCTAAAGTGGAAGGGATTCTCAGA
TGAGGACAACACATGGGAGCCAGAAGAGAACCTGGATTGCCCCGACCTCATTGCTGAGTTTCTGCAGTCA
CAGAAAACAGCACATGAGACAGATAAATCAGAGGGAGGCAAGCGCAAAGCTGATTCTGATTCTGAAGATA
AGGGAGAGGAGAGCAAACCAAAGAAGAAGAAAGAAGAGTCAGAAAAGCCACGAGGCTTTGCTCGAGGTTT
GGAGCCGGAGCGGATTATTGGAGCTACAGACTCCAGTGGAGAGCTCATGTTCCTGATGAAATGGAAAAAC
TCTGATGAGGCTGACCTGGTCCCTGCCAAGGAAGCCAATGTCAAGTGCCCACAGGTTGTCATATCCTTCT
ATGAGGAAAGGCTGACGTGGCATTCCTACCCCTCGGAGGATGATGACAAAAAAGATGACAAGAA
